>Addgene plasmid #227162 | pCS2+8-CYP2A6(C14A, C439A)-flag-tev-halo-his | addgene full sequence | sequence record 459059 | Addgene NGS Result
CGCCATTCTGCCTGGGGACGTCGGAGCAAGCTTGATTTAGGTGACACTATAGAATACAAGCTACTTGTTC
TTTTTGCAGGATCCACTAGTGGCGCGCCATTAATTAAAGGCCGGCCAGCGATCGCCGGACCCACCATGCT
GGCCTCAGGGATGCTTCTGGTGGCCTTGCTGGTCGCCCTGACTGTGATGGTCTTGATGTCTGTTTGGCAG
CAGAGGAAGAGCAAGGGGAAGCTGCCTCCGGGACCCACCCCATTGCCCTTCATTGGAAACTACCTGCAAC
TGAACACAGAGCAGATGTACAACTCCCTCATGAAGATCAGTGAGCGCTATGGCCCCGTGTTCACCATTCA
CTTGGGGCCCCGGCGGGTCGTGGTGCTGTGTGGACATGATGCCGTCAGGGAGGCTCTGGTGGACCAGGCT
GAGGAGTTCAGCGGGCGAGGCGAGCAAGCCACCTTCGACTGGGTCTTCAAAGGCTATGGCGTGGTATTCA
GCAACGGGGAGCGCGCCAAGCAGCTCCGGCGCTTCTCCATCGCCACCCTGCGGGACTTCGGGGTGGGCAA
GCGAGGCATCGAGGAGCGCATCCAGGAGGAGGCGGGCTTCCTCATCGACGCCCTCCGGGGCACTGGCGGC
GCCAATATCGATCCCACCTTCTTCCTGAGCCGCACAGTCTCCAATGTCATCAGCTCCATTGTCTTTGGGG
ACCGCTTTGACTATAAGGACAAAGAGTTCCTGTCACTGTTGCGCATGATGCTAGGAATCTTCCAGTTCAC
GTCAACCTCCACGGGGCAGCTCTATGAGATGTTCTCTTCGGTGATGAAACACCTGCCAGGACCACAGCAA
CAGGCCTTTCAGTTGCTGCAAGGGCTGGAGGACTTCATAGCCAAGAAGGTGGAGCACAACCAGCGTACGC
TGGATCCCAATTCCCCACGGGACTTCATTGACTCCTTTCTCATCCGCATGCAGGAGGAGGAGAAGAACCC
CAACACGGAGTTCTACTTGAAAAACCTGGTGATGACCACGTTGAACCTCTTCATTGGGGGCACCGAGACC
GTCAGCACCACCCTGCGCTATGGCTTCTTGCTGCTCATGAAGCACCCAGAGGTGGAGGCCAAGGTCCATG
AGGAGATTGACAGAGTGATCGGCAAGAACCGGCAGCCCAAGTTTGAGGACCGGGCCAAGATGCCCTACAT
GGAGGCAGTGATCCACGAGATCCAAAGATTTGGAGACGTGATCCCCATGAGTTTGGCCCGCAGAGTCAAA
AAGGACACCAAGTTTCGGGATTTCTTCCTCCCTAAGGGCACCGAAGTGTACCCTATGCTGGGCTCTGTGC
TGAGAGACCCCAGTTTCTTCTCCAACCCCCAGGACTTCAATCCCCAGCATTTCCTGAATGAGAAGGGGCA
GTTTAAGAAGAGTGATGCTTTTGTGCCCTTTTCCATCGGAAAGCGGAACGCTTTCGGAGAAGGCCTGGCC
AGAATGGAGCTCTTTCTCTTCTTCACCACCGTCATGCAGAACTTCCGCCTCAAGTCCTCCCAGTCACCTA
AGGACATTGACGTGTCCCCCAAACACGTGGGCTTTGCCACGATCCCACGAAACTACACCATGAGCTTCCT
GCCCCGCTCAGGGGATTATAAAGACGATGACGACAAGTCAGGGGAAAACTTGTATTTCCAGGGCTCAGGG
ATGGCAGAAATCGGTACTGGCTTTCCATTCGACCCCCATTATGTGGAAGTCCTGGGCGAGCGCATGCACT
ACGTCGATGTTGGTCCGCGCGATGGCACCCCTGTGCTGTTCCTGCACGGTAACCCGACCTCCTCCTACGT
GTGGCGCAACATCATCCCGCATGTTGCACCGACCCATCGCTGCATTGCTCCAGACCTGATCGGTATGGGC
AAATCCGACAAACCAGACCTGGGTTATTTCTTCGACGACCACGTCCGCTTCATGGATGCCTTCATCGAAG
CCCTGGGTCTGGAAGAGGTCGTCCTGGTCATTCACGACTGGGGCTCCGCTCTGGGTTTCCACTGGGCCAA
GCGCAATCCAGAGCGCGTCAAAGGTATTGCATTTATGGAGTTCATCCGCCCTATCCCGACCTGGGACGAA
TGGCCAGAATTTGCCCGCGAGACCTTCCAGGCCTTCCGCACCACCGACGTCGGCCGCAAGCTGATCATCG
ATCAGAACGTTTTTATCGAGGGTACGCTGCCGATGGGTGTCGTCCGCCCGCTGACTGAAGTCGAGATGGA
CCATTACCGCGAGCCGTTCCTGAATCCTGTTGACCGCGAGCCACTGTGGCGCTTCCCAAACGAGCTGCCA
ATCGCCGGTGAGCCAGCGAACATCGTCGCGCTGGTCGAAGAATACATGGACTGGCTGCACCAGTCCCCTG
TCCCGAAGCTGCTGTTCTGGGGCACCCCAGGCGTTCTGATCCCACCGGCCGAAGCCGCTCGCCTGGCCAA
AAGCCTGCCTAACTGCAAGGCTGTGGACATCGGCCCGGGTCTGAATCTGCTGCAAGAAGACAACCCGGAC
CTGATCGGCAGCGAGATCGCGCGCTGGCTGTCGACGCTCGAGATTTCCGGCGGCAGCAGCCATCATCATC
ATCATCATGGGTCAGGGTAATAATCGAATTCAAGGCCTCTCGAGCCTCTAGAACTATAGTGAGTCGTATT
ACGTAGATCCAGACATGATAAGATACATTGATGAGTTTGGACAAACCACAACTAGAATGCAGTGAAAAAA
ATGCTTTATTTGTGAAATTTGTGATGCTATTGCTTTATTTGTAACCATTATAAGCTGCAATAAACAAGTT
AACAACAACAATTGCATTCATTTTATGTTTCAGGTTCAGGGGGAGGTGTGGGAGGTTTTTTAATTCGCGG
CCGCGGCGCCAATGCATTGGGCCCGGTACCCAGCTTTTGTTCCCTTTAGTGAGGGTTAATTGCGCGCTTG
GCGTAATCATGGTCATAGCTGTTTCCTGTGTGAAATTGTTATCCGCTCACAATTCCACACAACATACGAG
CCGGGAGCATAAAGTGTAAAGCCTGGGGTGCCTAATGAGTGAGCTAACTCACATTAATTGCGTTGCGCTC
ACTGCCCGCTTTCCAGTCGGGAAACCTGTCGTGCCAGCTGCATTAATGAATCGGCCAACGCGCGGGGAGA
GGCGGTTTGCGTATTGGGCGCTCTTCCGCTTCCTCGCTCACTGACTCGCTGCGCTCGGTCGTTCGGCTGC
GGCGAGCGGTATCAGCTCACTCAAAGGCGGTAATACGGTTATCCACAGAATCAGGGGATAACGCAGGAAA
GAACATGTGAGCAAAAGGCCAGCAAAAGGCCAGGAACCGTAAAAAGGCCGCGTTGCTGGCGTTTTTCCAT
AGGCTCCGCCCCCCTGACGAGCATCACAAAAATCGACGCTCAAGTCAGAGGTGGCGAAACCCGACAGGAC
TATAAAGATACCAGGCGTTTCCCCCTGGAAGCTCCCTCGTGCGCTCTCCTGTTCCGACCCTGCCGCTTAC
CGGATACCTGTCCGCCTTTCTCCCTTCGGGAAGCGTGGCGCTTTCTCATAGCTCACGCTGTAGGTATCTC
AGTTCGGTGTAGGTCGTTCGCTCCAAGCTGGGCTGTGTGCACGAACCCCCCGTTCAGCCCGACCGCTGCG
CCTTATCCGGTAACTATCGTCTTGAGTCCAACCCGGTAAGACACGACTTATCGCCACTGGCAGCAGCCAC
TGGTAACAGGATTAGCAGAGCGAGGTATGTAGGCGGTGCTACAGAGTTCTTGAAGTGGTGGCCTAACTAC
GGCTACACTAGAAGAACAGTATTTGGTATCTGCGCTCTGCTGAAGCCAGTTACCTTCGGAAAAAGAGTTG
GTAGCTCTTGATCCGGCAAACAAACCACCGCTGGTAGCGGTGGTTTTTTTGTTTGCAAGCAGCAGATTAC
GCGCAGAAAAAAAGGATCTCAAGAAGATCCTTTGATCTTTTCTACGGGGTCTGACGCTCAGTGGAACGAA
AACTCACGTTAAGGGATTTTGGTCATGAGATTATCAAAAAGGATCTTCACCTAGATCCTTTTAAATTAAA
AATGAAGTTTTAAATCAATCTAAAGTATATATGAGTAAACTTGGTCTGACAGTTACCAATGCTTAATCAG
TGAGGCACCTATCTCAGCGATCTGTCTATTTCGTTCATCCATAGTTGCCTGACTCCCCGTCGTGTAGATA
ACTACGATACGGGAGGGCTTACCATCTGGCCCCAGTGCTGCAATGATACCGCGAGACCCACGCTCACCGG
CTCCAGATTTATCAGCAATAAACCAGCCAGCCGGAAGGGCCGAGCGCAGAAGTGGTCCTGCAACTTTATC
CGCCTCCATCCAGTCTATTAATTGTTGCCGGGAAGCTAGAGTAAGTAGTTCGCCAGTTAATAGTTTGCGC
AACGTTGTTGCCATTGCTACAGGCATCGTGGTGTCACGCTCGTCGTTTGGTATGGCTTCATTCAGCTCCG
GTTCCCAACGATCAAGGCGAGTTACATGATCCCCCATGTTGTGCAAAAAAGCGGTTAGCTCCTTCGGTCC
TCCGATCGTTGTCAGAAGTAAGTTGGCCGCAGTGTTATCACTCATGGTTATGGCAGCACTGCATAATTCT
CTTACTGTCATGCCATCCGTAAGATGCTTTTCTGTGACTGGTGAGTACTCAACCAAGTCATTCTGAGAAT
AGTGTATGCGGCGACCGAGTTGCTCTTGCCCGGCGTCAATACGGGATAATACCGCGCCACATAGCAGAAC
TTTAAAAGTGCTCATCATTGGAAAACGTTCTTCGGGGCGAAAACTCTCAAGGATCTTACCGCTGTTGAGA
TCCAGTTCGATGTAACCCACTCGTGCACCCAACTGATCTTCAGCATCTTTTACTTTCACCAGCGTTTCTG
GGTGAGCAAAAACAGGAAGGCAAAATGCCGCAAAAAAGGGAATAAGGGCGACACGGAAATGTTGAATACT
CATACTCTTCCTTTTTCAATATTATTGAAGCATTTATCAGGGTTATTGTCTCATGAGCGGATACATATTT
GAATGTATTTAGAAAAATAAACAAATAGGGGTTCCGCGCACATTTCCCCGAAAAGTGCCACCTAAATTGT
AAGCGTTAATATTTTGTTAAAATTCGCGTTAAATTTTTGTTAAATCAGCTCATTTTTTAACCAATAGGCC
GAAATCGGCAAAATCCCTTATAAATCAAAAGAATAGACCGAGATAGGGT
[37 nt withheld, positions 5230-5266]
AAAGAACGTGGACTCCAACGTCAAAGG
[49 nt withheld, positions 5294-5342]
T
[91 nt withheld, positions 5344-5434]
G
[124 nt withheld, positions 5436-5559]
CCCATTCGCCATTCAGGCTGCGCAACTGTTGGGAAGGGCGATCGGTGCGGGCCTCTTCGCTATTACGCCA
GTCGACCGCCAATTCAATATGGCGTATATGGACTCATGCCAATTCAATATGGTGGATCTGGACCTGTGCC
AATTCAATATGGCGTATATGGACTCGTGCCAATTCAATATGGTGGATCTGGACCCCAGCCAATTCAATAT
GGCGGACTTGGCACCATGCCAATTCAATATGGCGGACCTGGCACTGTGCCAACTGGGGAGGGGTCTACTT
GGCACGGTGCCAAGTTTGAGGAGGGGTCTTGGCCCTGTGCCAAGTCCGCCATATTGAATTGGCATGGTGC
CAATAATGGCGGCCATATTGGCTATATGCCAGGATCAATATATAGGCAATATCCAATATGGCCCTATGCC
AATATGGCTATTGGCCAGGTTCAATACTATGTATTGGCCCTATGCCATATAGTATTCCATATATGGGTTT
TCCTATTGACGTAGATAGCCCCTCCCAATGGGCGGTCCCATATACCATATATGGGGCTTCCTAATACCGC
CCATAGCCACTCCCCCATTGACGTCAATGGTCTCTATATATGGTCTTTCCTATTGACGTCATATGGGCGG
TCCTATTGACGTATATGGCGCCTCCCCCATTGACGTCAATTACGGTAAATGGCCCGCCTGGCTCAATGCC
CATTGACGTCAATAGGACCACCCACCATTGACGTCAATGGGATGGCTCATTGCCCATTCATATCCGTTCT
CACGCCCCCTATTGACGTCAATGACGGTAAATGGCCCACTTGGCAGTACATCAATATCTATTAATAGTAA
CTTGGCAAGTACATTACTATTGGAAGTACGCCAGGGTACATTGGCAGTACTCCCATTGACGTCAATGGCG
GTAAATGGCCCGCGATGGCTGCCAAGTACATCCCCATTGACGTCAATGGGGAGGGGCAATGACGCAAATG
GGCGTTCCATTGACGTAAATGGGCGGTAGGCGTGCCTAATGGGAGGTCTATATAAGCAATGCTCGTTTAG
GGAAC
Features (pLannotate 1.2.2; 17 found; start..end, strand, type, name):
     35..53      +  promoter       SP6 promoter: promoter for bacteriophage SP6 RNA polymerase
    136..1617    +  CDS            CYP2A6: CP2A6_HUMAN - Also known as CYP2A3. Experimental evidence at protein level: Swiss-Prot protein existence level 1. Exhibits a high coumarin 7-hydroxylase activity. Can act in the hydroxylation of the anti-cancer drugs cyclophosphamide and ifosphamide. Competent in the metabolic activation of aflatoxin B1. Constitutes the major nicotine C-oxidase. Acts as a 1,4-cineole 2-exo- monooxygenase. Possesses low phenacetin O-deethylation activity. From Homo sapiens (Human).
   1681..2571    +  CDS            HaloTag®: modified bacterial dehalogenase that forms covalent bonds with chloroalkane derivatives
   2581..2600    +  CDS            capTEV™ (fragment): composite tag for in vivo biotinylation, TEV protease cleavage, and 6xHis tagging
   2644..2661    -  promoter       T7 promoter (fragment): promoter for bacteriophage T7 RNA polymerase
   2666..2800    -  polyA_signal   SV40 poly(A) signal: SV40 polyadenylation signal
   2913..2931    -  promoter       T3 promoter: promoter for bacteriophage T3 RNA polymerase
   2976..2992    -  protein_bind   lac operator: The lac repressor binds to the lac operator to inhibit transcription in E. coli. This inhibition can be relieved by adding lactose or isopropyl-β-D-thiogalactopyranoside (IPTG). lac repressor encoded by lacI
   3000..3030    -  promoter       lac promoter: promoter for the E. coli lac operon
   3045..3066    -  protein_bind   CAP binding site: CAP binding activates transcription in the presence of cAMP. E. coli catabolite activator protein
   3079..3171    -  CDS            lacI (fragment): lac repressor; lacI; The lac repressor binds to the lac operator to inhibit transcription in E. coli. This inhibition can be relieved by adding lactose or isopropyl-β-D-thiogalactopyranoside (IPTG).
   3354..3942    -  rep_origin     ori: high-copy-number ColE1/pMB1/pBR322/pUC origin of replication
   4113..4973    -  CDS            AmpR: β-lactamase; bla; confers resistance to ampicillin, carbenicillin, and related antibiotics
   4974..5078    -  promoter       AmpR promoter: bla
   5131..5559    -  rep_origin     f1 ori (sequence partly withheld): f1 bacteriophage origin of replication; arrow indicates direction of (+) strand synthesis
   5564..5630    -  CDS            lacZα (fragment): LacZα fragment of β-galactosidase; lacZ fragment
   5637..6614    +  promoter       CMV IE94 promoter: enhancer/promoter region of simian cytomegalovirus major immediate early transcription unit IE94
