[The description below was written by a language model from this plasmid's Addgene catalogue record and pLannotate feature annotations shown in this document.]
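Description:
pCS2+8-CYP2A6(C14A, C439A)-flag-tev-halo-his is a mammalian expression plasmid of about 6.6 kb built on the pCS2+8 backbone. It is propagated in E. coli as a high-copy plasmid through a ColE1/pUC-type origin and selected with ampicillin via the β-lactamase gene. An f1 origin and remnants of the lac region (promoter, operator, lacZα and lacI fragments) are also carried in the backbone.

The payload is the human cytochrome P450 2A6 coding sequence with cysteines 14 and 439 both changed to alanine. It is fused at its C terminus to a Flag epitope, a TEV protease site, HaloTag and a His6 tag. The feature table explicitly annotates the CYP2A6 and HaloTag reading frames, plus a short downstream fragment consistent with the His tag. The Flag and TEV elements named in the catalogue presumably lie in the short unannotated stretch between CYP2A6 and HaloTag. Because the plasmid is circular, the simian CMV IE94 enhancer/promoter at the end of the numbered sequence sits directly upstream of the SP6 promoter and the fusion gene. CMV therefore drives expression in transfected cells, while SP6 allows in vitro transcription of mRNA. An SV40 polyadenylation signal follows the cassette, flanked by T7 and T3 promoter sequences in the reverse orientation.

According to the record, the plasmid is intended for T-REX experiments. HaloTag is a modified dehalogenase that bonds covalently to chloroalkane ligands, which makes it a specific anchoring point on the fusion protein. The double mutant is described as having reduced ability to sense reactive electrophilic species, so it would suit comparisons that test the contribution of these two cysteines.
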