Addgene plasmid #227162: pCS2+8-CYP2A6(C14A, C439A)-flag-tev-halo-his
Purpose: For T-REX experiments of CYP2A6 C14A and C439A double mutant. Less sensing ability to reactive electrophilic species (RES).
Depositing lab: Yimon Aye. Depositing organization: Swiss Federal Institute of Technology (EPFL). Publication: Organ-specific electrophile responsivity mapping in live C. elegans. Liu J, Kulkarni A, Gao YQ, Urul DA, Hamelin R, Novotny BA, Long MJC, Aye Y. Cell. 2024 Dec 26;187(26):7450-7469.e29. doi: 10.1016/j.cell.2024.10.014. Epub 2024 Nov 5. PubMed 39504959.
Backbone
  Vector backbone: pCS2+8
  Backbone size w/o insert (bp): 4134
  Total vector size (bp): 6617
  Vector type: Mammalian Expression
Growth in bacteria
  Bacterial resistance: Ampicillin, 100 μg/mL
  Growth temperature: 37°C
  Growth strain: DH5alpha
  Copy number: High Copy
Gene/Insert
  Gene/Insert name: CYP2A6 (alt name: Cytochrome P450 2A6)
  Species: H. sapiens (human)
  Mutation: changed cysteine 14 and cysteine 439 to alanine
  GenBank ID: NM_000762.6
  Entrez Gene: CYP2A6 (a.k.a. CPA6, CYP2A, CYP2A3, CYPIIA6, P450C2A, P450PB)
  Promoter: CMV and SP6
  Tag / fusion protein: Flag (C terminal on insert); HaloTag (C terminal on insert); His6 (C terminal on insert)
  Cloning method: Ligation Independent Cloning
  Sequencing primers: 5′ CMV forward or SP6 forward; 3′ M13 reverse
Terms and licenses: Academic/Nonprofit Terms; Industry Terms: Not Available to Industry
How to cite: pCS2+8-CYP2A6(C14A, C439A)-flag-tev-halo-his was a gift from Yimon Aye (Addgene plasmid # 227162 ; http://n2t.net/addgene:227162 ; RRID:Addgene_227162)
